>Addgene plasmid #86237 | pLV-PLXNB2 | addgene full sequence | sequence record 171468 | Addgene next-generation full plasmid sequencing result
CCCCCGGACCCACCCCTTCCCAGCCTCTGAGCCCAGAAAGCGAAGGAGCAAAGCTGCTATTGGCCGCTGC
CCCAAAGGCCTACCCGCTTCCATTGCTCAGCGGTGCTGTCCATCTGCACGAGACTAGTGAGACGTGCTAC
TTCCATTTGTCACGTCCTGCACGACGCGAGCTGCGGGGCGGGGGGGAACTTCCTGACTAGGGGAGGAGTA
GAAGGTGGCGCGAAGGGGCCACCAAAGAACGGAGCCGGTTGGCGCCTACCGGTGGATGTGGAATGTGTGC
GAGGCCAGAGGCCACTTGTGTAGCGCCAAGTGCCCAGCGGGGCTGCTAAAGCGCATGCTCCAGACTGCCT
TGGGAAAAGCGCCTCCCCTACCCGGTAGAATTAGATCACTAGTCCGGATATCTGCAGAATTCCAGGCGGG
GAGGCGGCCCAAAGGGAGATCCGACTCGTCTGAGGGCGAAGGCGAAGACGCGGAAGAGGCCGCAGAGCCG
GCAGCAGGCCGCGGGAAGGAAGGTCCGCTGGATTGAGGGCCGAAGGGACGTAGCAGAAGGACGTCCCGCG
CAGAATCCAGGTGGCAACACAGGCGAGCAGCCATGGAAAGGACGTCAGCTTCCCCGACAACACCACGGAA
TTGTCAGTGCCCAACAGCCGAGCCCCTGTCCAGCAGCGGGCAAGGCAGGCGGCGATGAGTTCCGCCGTGG
CAATAGGGAGGGGGAAAGCGAAAGTCCCGGAAAGGAGCTGACAGGTGGTGGCAATGCCCCAACCAGTGGG
GGTTGCGTCAGCAAACACAGTGCACACCACGCCACGTTGCCTGACAACGGGCCACAACTCCTCATAAAGA
GACAGCAACCAGGATTTATACAAGGAGGAGAAAATGAAAGCCATACGGGAAGCAATAGCATGATACAAAG
GCATTAAAGCAGCGTATCCACATAGCGTAAAAGGAGCAACATAGTTAAGAATACCAGTCAATCTTTCACA
AATTTTGTAATCCAGAGGTTGATTGTCGAGCGGCCGCCACTGTGCTGGATATCAACCACTTTGTACAAGA
AAGCTGGGCCCATGAGGCCCTAGAGGTCAGTGACCTTGTTCTCCAGTGCAGCGGCAATCTGCTGCAGGCG
GAAGGCCAGCTGCATCTTCTGGGCGGCAGGATCCTCCTCCAAGGCATTGATGATCTCGTCATAGTACTTC
TGCGTGTATTGGTAGAGCTGGTGGAGTGCCACGAGGGTGTTCAAGGAGTCCGTGTGCGCCCGGGAAATCT
CTGCCAGGTGTGTGTTCATGTCCTGGTCGCTGACCTGCACCATCTGCCGGATCCCCTTGTAGTAATCCTC
CACCATCTTCTTGTAGGTGGAGATCTCCTTGGCGTACAGCAGCTTGTTGCTGGGAGAATCGCGGCTCAGC
TTATGCTCCGTGCGCGTGCAGGCATCCATGAAGGTCTGCGCGATGACTGACAGCGAGGCGTCCACCACCT
CGTGGACATGCACGTCAAAGATGAAGTGGGGGTTCTTGAGGATGTTCACCCAGAACCGGAGCGGTAAGCT
GTTCGTCTTCCAGATGTGGATGGTGTCTTCATCCTGGATGTTGTGCTTCTCTGCCTGCTCGTCCAGGAAG
TCGAAGAAGTACTTGACTGCAGGTGGCACCGCGTGCCCAGGCGCCAGCACGCTCTGGAAGAAGTTGTCCA
CAAACTGCTGCAGTGTGCCCTTGACTGAGAGCAGCCGCGTCAGGTAGATCTCGGTGATGGCCTTCGTCCG
CTCCTTCTCTTTCACGCTGCCTCTCTTGGACTTGCCCTCGTCCACCTCGTCGGTCGGCCGCACCAGGTGC
CACACCCGGTTCTCCTCCTCCAGGAGGGCATGGCGCTCCCCAGGCAGGTCCTGCTGGCTGTCCTCCGGCT
GCTGGGAGACCCCCACCTTGGACAGGATGAGGGTGGCTCCATCCCGGACATTGTAGTGCATAAGGGTGTT
GACGCGCTTCCACCGGCCCTCCCGCTGTGACGTCAGGTCCAGGTCCGACAGGATCTGCGCTGTGGAGCCC
GGACGCCACTCCAGGACCACGCTGTCTGGCCTGGGCCAGCAGGAGCAGGGCTGCCCACGGTACACCTGGT
CAATGATCTTCTCCTTGACCTGGGAGATGGTGTCACAGTTGAGGACCTTCACCGGGATGGCGTCCACTCC
CTCGTCCTGCACGATCACGCTCACCGTCAGGGGTGCGTACTCCACATCATCCCCCAGCAGCCCCGTGTCG
TTGAGAGTGTACTTGGCCTTCTTCTGTACCGCATCCACCGGGCCCTTTTCCACCTGATGTTTGATGGCCT
TGAAGAGCTTGTACAGGGGCTCCCCGGCACTGTCCTTGAGGTACTGGTACAGGCAGATGGACATCCAGTT
GGACAGCATCCTCTCCACCACAGTCTCAGACCTGCGCAGCATCAGCTTGGGGTTCTTGGCCACCACGTAC
TGCTCCAGGAGCTCCAGGAAGAGCGTGTGCATGATGTCCGTGTAGTACTCCAGTTTCCCGTGCAGCGCCA
CCGTCAGCAGGGACGCGAAGTAGACCTTGGCGCGGGCCGAGAACTCCCGCTGGTTCTCCAGGGTGTGGAT
GAAATTGATGAGGAAAGACTTGCTGTTCAGCAGGTTGGAGAACTGGTAGAGGGCCTGCTCCACCACCGGC
CGCCGCGGCTCAGGGATGTCCAGCTTGCCGGTGATCATCACGTCCTTGTCGCCGTCCTTGGAGGGCAGGA
AGAAGACGCGGTCGGTGTAGGTCTTGTAGTCCAGCACGGGGATGCCGGCCTCGTGCACGTCGTTGGTCTG
GTCCTCCATCTCGATCATCAGGTCTGTGAATTCCTTCTTGCAGCGGTCCCGCACGCTCTCCTCCAGGCCC
TCCAGCTGGGACTTGATCTTCTCATACTCTCGTTCGGCCTGCTGGCTCTTCCTCCAGTAGCAGTAGACAG
ACACCGCGATGACGACCACCATGGGCACGATGACCAGCGGCAAGATGAGGCTGAGCGGCACGTCGCTCAC
CCGTGTGTCGTACTCCACGCGGCCCAGCACCCACTCGCGAGAGCCGAACTTCACAATGAACTCGGGCAGG
TTGTGTGTGGTGTCTCGTTTCTGCCGCCGCTTGGGCGGGGGCTGCACCTCCGGGGGCTCACAGTACAGGT
CGGTCTCCGTCAGCGTCTTCATGGTGCAGCGCTCGGCACCCACGAAGGCCTCGGCCTCCTGCAGCGTCAT
CGCCTTGTTCAGATTGGTGCCCCGGGCGTGGATGAGCTTGTTGACCTGCTTCTTGACGCCACCTGTGAAG
TTCTCAAAGGTGGGGTCAGGCACGTACTCGAAGGCCCCGGCCTCTGTTCTGAGCAGGGCACGGTGCCCGT
CCATCTCGATCAGCACCGTGAGGTTGTAGGCCTCTGGCTCCTCAGGCACAGCCGGGGACAGGAAGACGAC
CTTGGTGTCATTGTGGAACACGTAGTCTGTACCCACCACCGTCATGGGCTGCAGGGATTCAGCCTCCCGC
GGCGGCTGCCAGGACTGCAGGGGCTCCGCGATGACCACCATGGCAAACCTCTGGATCAGGCTGAAGCCCT
GACCCGTGACGTTGATGCTGCGGCCACCACTGGCAAAGCTTCGTAGCGGCTCGAAGGCTCGCAGTACGGG
GTTTTCGCGGTAGGTGAAGAAGATGCCGGGGTTGGGCACGGGGGACCCCCCGTAGGAGACCTCCAGAAGC
ATCTGGCCCCGTGTCGCCTGGGGGCCAGTGACACACTGGAGCTGCGCCCCAAACTTCGTCACTTTACACG
GGACGCCGTTGAGGGTCACCCGCACGTCCTCCTGGGAGCCCGTGTCCAGGTGGGTGCCGTGGATGGTCAG
TGTGGTGCCGCCCGCCTGCGGTCCCTGCTGCGGCTCCACACTGAGAGGCTTGGGCTGTTGGAAGGTGAAC
TGGACATTGGGAGGCGAACGGCCCAGTTTCCCGAAGACGTCCACCTCGACACCCCCCGTGAAAGGCGTCT
CCGCAGCCTCGATCACACACACGATCCGGGTGGACACGGAGTAACGTTCCGGCTGAAAGGAGCAGTTCCG
GCCGGCCACAGAGATCCTCTGGATGTCCCCTGCTTGGACGCCCAAATTGGACCCCAGGATGGTGATGCGG
ATGCCCCCACCCAGGGGGCCCGTCTCAGGCTGGATCCTGGTGATGACGGGCGGCGGGCACTCGGAGGTGG
TGTTGCACAGGGCCTCATACACGCACCTGCTCTGGCCCCCGCACCACGCACACCTGTAGTCGGGGTTAGC
GGCCCGGCACAGGCTGCAGTCGCTGCGGCCAAAGGAGCAGTTGTAGAGGGTCACATGGAGCTTGCTGTCG
ATATTCTTGCCGTAAGACTTGACGTAGAGGTGCAGGGGCAGCGTCTCGTTGGCATCGTGGGACAGCTTTG
GGGTCCGAAAGGCGAAGGTCCCAGATTCCTGCATGGTCACCGGCTCCATGAACTTGAGCAAGTCACTGCC
CACGTGCAGGGAGGAACCCTTCACGGTGTCCAGGTTCTTGCCCTGGAAGTTCACATCTGTCTCGTGGTTC
ATGGGGATCACCAGGGGGCTGGGTCCCAGGAACTGGGGACAGCTGTCCTCCATGTGGGCACGGACGATGC
CGTCCTCAGGGTTGGGCGAAGCCTCCCGGCACTCGTGGTAGCGCAGGTCCCACTGGCAGGTCCAGCGGTT
GCTCACGCAGGAGATGCACGGCAGGTTCTCCTCCAGGCTCATGGCCTGGCGGCAGTCGTAGAAGGGGTAC
TGGTAGGACGTGAGGAAGATGTTGCCTCGTCTAAGGAGGAGCTGGATGGTCACGGCCACGTGGTCCTGGC
CTGGCGGTGTGACGGGGATGCTGCTTGGGGAGTTGCAGATGACGGCCTCGCCCTCCACGCGGGCGGGGTG
TGGCGGCGACTCCCCAAAAAGGCACAGCAACTCGTCCTCCTCGCTCAGGGCAGGGAGGGGGCTGACGGTC
AGCTGCACCTCCCCCTGGGCCCGCCGGCTCATGTTCTGTGGCTGGGCGCTGGTGACGGCCACGCAGGACT
TGCTTCGGCTCCACAGCCAGTGGCTGGCCTCCTCGGCCCGCGGACACTCGGCCTTCCGGGTGCATCGTCC
CTCGACGACGCACCAGCCGCAGTAGGGGTCCTGGGAGTCGCGGCACTGGGTGCAGGTCGGGTAGCTCAGG
CACTCCTGCACCGGCAGCCGGAACACCTTGTCCTGGGTCATGGCGTACAGGCTGCCCAGGTCTCCAGACA
GTACCAGGTCGCGCTTGACTCTCTTGTTTATCTCCACAAGGATAGAGTCGTACTCTGAGGAGGTGCCATC
TGGGGTGAGGTACACCTTGAGGATCCGGCCATCAGAGGTGCCCAGAAAAGCAACAGTGTGGTTATTTTCA
GCAGCCACGGTGACAGCCGTGAGGTTCAGGCCTCCACGCTGCAGCACGGCTGTGCCTCTGAGCCCGTCGC
GGCTGCCCAGCGGGTAGGGCAGGTGCTCCGAGCCACATGGGAAGCTCTTGCTGGAGCCCGGCGCGTGGCC
GCCGCACTGGATATCGCCGTGGAAGGGCTTGTAGAAGATGTCACGGGCCTCCCGGGTGCCTGTGTAACAG
GCGTTGCGGTTGGCCTCCATCTTGGCGTGCACCTTGTCCAGCGGGAACAGGCAGAGGCCCGCACCGGGCC
CCCCACTGCTCCGGCTGTCTCTGCTGAAGACAGCATATAGCACCCTGCCAGAGCCAGGCGCAGCCACGGA
GGCGGCCAGGCAGGTGCCAAAGGCAGCGGCGTGGATGTCGGGGTCCCGGCACTGCAGGTCCATCTCCAGG
TAGGAGTAGTAGTTGGGGTCTTCTCTGCACATGCGTGCCAGCAGCGTGCGGTTCCGGGCCGGGTGCTTGT
CCTGCTGGTTGAAGACAAAGAAGACGTAGGGGCCGTCCTCGAAGGCCGCCACGAACTGCTGTGTGTTGGT
GGACAGGTAGCCGGCCTTGTAGGTGGCGTGGTCCGTGTAGGCTTCAAAGGCCTCCCTGCTGTCAGTCCGG
TCCAACAGCCGAGTGCTCACGATGATGCCGTTGTCGTGTGGCCCATTGCCTTTGCCCACAAACAGCACGC
GGTCACCACCAGGACCCGTGGAGCTCACCAGCCCCACTGTGGCCACGCCCTCATCATTGCTGGCCACGAA
AGACTTCTCCCCGCTGCCGTCCTCGTAGAACAGGCGGAGGGAGATGTTGCTCAGGGCGCGCAGAGCGCAG
ATGCCCTTGAAGAGGCTGCCGCACTCCACCAGGCGCTTCCTGGGAGGGTCGAGCAGCAGCAGCTGGTTGA
CATTGTCAGTCATCTCAGCCTCATGGCACTGGCTGGCCTCGATGGGCGGCGTGCACTTCTTGTTGTCCAG
GGCCGGGCCCGTGGCCACCTGCTGCTCCAGCTGCAGCTTCGCATCCAGCTGGTAGAGGGCATTCACCGCC
CCCAGGTACACCACGCCTGAGGCCTCATCCACAGCCAGGTGGTTCAGCTCTTTCTCGCTGCGGAAGAAGT
CCAGCTTGCGGGGCCTCAGGCTGGCACCTGCGCCCAGCAGGCCCAGCAGGGTCAGGGCCCAGAGCTGCAG
TGCCATGGTGGGCCTTGACGGCCCTTCTGCTTTTTTGTACAAACTTGTTGATATCTGCAGAATTCCACCA
CACTGGACTAGTCGACGAACCGGTGGATCCCCCTGGGGAGAGAGGTCGGTGATTCGGTCAACGAGGGAGC
CGACTGCCGACGTGCGCTCCGGAGGCTTGCAGAATGCGGAACACCGCGCGGGCAGGAACAGGGCCCACAC
TACCGCCCCACACCCCGCCTCCCGCACCGCCCCTTCCCGGCCGCTGCTCTCGGCGCGCCCTGCTGAGCAG
CCGCTATTGGCCACAGCCCATCGCGGTCGGCGCGCTGCCATTGCTCCCTGGCGCTGTCCGTCTGCGAGGG
TACTAGTGAGACGTGCGGCTTCCGTTTGTCACGTCCGGCACGCCGCGAACCGCAAGGAACCTTCCCGACT
TAGGGGCGGAGCAGGAAGCGTCGCCGGGGGGCCCACAAGGGTAGCGGCGAAGATCCGGGTGACGCTGCGA
ACGGACGTGAAGAATGTGCGAGACCCAGGGTCGGCGCCGCTGCGTTTCCCGGAACCACGCCCAGAGCAGC
CGCGTCCCTGCGCAAACCCAGGGCTGCCTTGGAAAAGGCGCAACCCCAACCCCGTGGAATTCGATATCAA
GCTTCTCGAGGCTAGTCTCGTGATCGATAAAATTTTGAATTTTTGTAATTTGTTTTTGTAATTCTTTAGT
TTGTATGTCTGTTGCTATTATGTCTACTATTCTTTCCCCTGCACTGTACCCCCCAATCCCCCCTTTTCTT
TTAAAAGTTAACCGATACCGTCGAGATCCGTTCACTAATCGAATGGATCTGTCTCTGTCTCTCTCTCCAC
CTTCTTCTTCTATTCCTTCGGGCCTGTCGGGTCCCCTCGGGGTTGGGAGGTGGGTCTGAAACGATAATGG
TGAATATCCCTGCCTAACTCTATTCACTATAGAAAGTACAGCAAAAACTATTCTTAAACCTACCAAGCCT
CCTACTATCATTATGAATAATTTTATATACCACAGCCAATTTGTTATGTTAAACCAATTCCACAAACTTG
CCCATTTATCTAATTCCAATAATTCTTGTTCATTCTTTTCTTGCTGGTTTTGCGATTCTTCAATTAAGGA
GTGTATTAAGCTTGTGTAATTGTTAATTTCTCTGTCCCACTCCATCCAGGTCGTGTGATTCCAAATCTGT
TCCAGAGATTTATTACTCCAACTAGCATTCCAAGGCACAGCAGTGGTGCAAATGAGTTTTCCAGAGCAAC
CCCAAATCCCCAGGAGCTGTTGATCCTTTAGGTATCTTTCCACAGCCAGGATTCTTGCCTGGAGCTGCTT
GATGCCCCAGACTGTGAGTTGCAACAGATGCTGTTGCGCCTCAATAGCCCTCAGCAAATTGTTCTGCTGC
TGCACTATACCAGACAATAATTGTCTGGCCTGTACCGTCAGCGTCATTGACGCTGCGCCCATAGTGCTTC
CTGCTGCTCCCAAGAACCCAAGGAACAAAGCTCCTATTCCCACTGCTCTTTTTTCTCTCTGCACCACTCT
TCTCTTTGCCTTGGTGGGTGCTACTCCTAATGGTTCAATTTTTACTACTTTATATTTATATAATTCACTT
CTCCAATTGTCCCTCATATCTCCTCCTCCAGGTCTGAAGATCAGCGGCCGCTTGCTGTGCGGTGGTCTTA
CTTTTGTTTTGCTCTTCCTCTATCTTGTCTAAAGCTTCCTTGGTGTCTTTTATCTCTATCCTTTGATGCA
CACAATAGAGGGTTGCTACTGTATTATATAATGATCTAAGTTCTTCTGATCCTGTCTGAAGGGATGGTTG
TAGCTGTCCCAGTATTTGTCTACAGCCTTCTGATGTTTCTAACAGGCCAGGATTAACTGCGAATCGTTCT
AGCTCCCTGCTTGCCCATACTATATGTTTTAATTTATATTTTTTCTTTCCCCCTGGCCTTAACCGAATTT
TTTCCCATCGCGATCTAATTCTCCCCCGCTTAATACTGACGCTCTCGCACCCATCTCTCTCCTTCTAGCC
TCCGCTAGTCAAAATTTTTGGCGTACTCACCAGTCGCCGCCCCTCGCCTCTTGCCGTGCGCGCTTCAGCA
AGCCGAGTCCTGCGTCGAGAGAGCTCCTCTGGTTTCCCTTTCGCTTTCAAGTCCCTGTTCGGGCGCCACT
GCTAGAGATTTTCCACACTGACTAAAAGGGTCTGAGGGATCTCTAGTTACCAGAGTCACACAACAGACGG
GCACACACTACTTGAAGCACTCAAGGCAAGCTTTATTGAGGCTTAAGCAGTGGGTTCCCTAGTTAGCCAG
AGAGCTCCCAGGCTCAGATCTGGTCTAACCAGAGAGACCCGTTTATGTATCGAGCTAGGCACTTAAATAC
AATATCTCTGCAATGCGGCAATTCAGTGGTTCGTCCAATCCATGTCAGACCCGTCTGTTGCCTTCCTAAT
AAGGCACGATCGTACCACCTTACTTCCACCAATCGGCATGCACGGTGCTTTTTCTCTCCTTGTAAGGCAT
GTTGCTAACTCATCGTTACCATGTTGCAAGACTACAAGAGTATTGCATAAGACTACATTAAGCTTGCAGC
TCCAGCTTTTGTTCCCTTTAGTGAGGGTTAATTGCGCGCTTGGCGTAATCATGGTCATAGCTGTTTCCTG
TGTGAAATTGTTATCCGCTCACAATTCCACACAACATACGAGCCGGAAGCATAAAGTGTAAAGCCTGGGG
TGCCTAATGAGTGAGCTAACTCACATTAATTGCGTTGCGCTCACTGCCCGCTTTCCAGTCGGGAAACCTG
TCGTGCCAGCTGCATTAATGAATCGGCCAACGCGCGGGGAGAGGCGGTTTGCGTATTGGGCGCTCTTCCG
CTTCCTCGCTCACTGACTCGCTGCGCTCGGTCGTTCGGCTGCGGCGAGCGGTATCAGCTCACTCAAAGGC
GGTAATACGGTTATCCACAGAATCAGGGGATAACGCAGGAAAGAACATGTGAGCAAAAGGCCAGCAAAAG
GCCAGGAACCGTAAAAAGGCCGCGTTGCTGGCGTTTTTCCATAGGCTCCGCCCCCCTGACGAGCATCACA
AAAATCGACGCTCAAGTCAGAGGTGGCGAAACCCGACAGGACTATAAAGATACCAGGCGTTTCCCCCTGG
AAGCTCCCTCGTGCGCTCTCCTGTTCCGACCCTGCCGCTTACCGGATACCTGTCCGCCTTTCTCCCTTCG
GGAAGCGTGGCGCTTTCTCATAGCTCACGCTGTAGGTATCTCAGTTCGGTGTAGGTCGTTCGCTCCAAGC
TGGGCTGTGTGCACGAACCCCCCGTTCAGCCCGACCGCTGCGCCTTATCCGGTAACTATCGTCTTGAGTC
CAACCCGGTAAGACACGACTTATCGCCACTGGCAGCAGCCACTGGTAACAGGATTAGCAGAGCGAGGTAT
GTAGGCGGTGCTACAGAGTTCTTGAAGTGGTGGCCTAACTACGGCTACACTAGAAGAACAGTATTTGGTA
TCTGCGCTCTGCTGAAGCCAGTTACCTTCGGAAAAAGAGTTGGTAGCTCTTGATCCGGCAAACAAACCAC
CGCTGGTAGCGGTGGTTTTTTTGTTTGCAAGCAGCAGATTACGCGCAGAAAAAAAGGATCTCAAGAAGAT
CCTTTGATCTTTTCTACGGGGTCTGACGCTCAGTGGAACGAAAACTCACGTTAAGGGATTTTGGTCATGA
GATTATCAAAAAGGATCTTCACCTAGATCCTTTTAAATTAAAAATGAAGTTTTAAATCAATCTAAAGTAT
ATATGAGTAAACTTGGTCTGACAGTTACCAATGCTTAATCAGTGAGGCACCTATCTCAGCGATCTGTCTA
TTTCGTTCATCCATAGTTGCCTGACTCCCCGTCGTGTAGATAACTACGATACGGGAGGGCTTACCATCTG
GCCCCAGTGCTGCAATGATACCGCGAGACCCACGCTCACCGGCTCCAGATTTATCAGCAATAAACCAGCC
AGCCGGAAGGGCCGAGCGCAGAAGTGGTCCTGCAACTTTATCCGCCTCCATCCAGTCTATTAATTGTTGC
CGGGAAGCTAGAGTAAGTAGTTCGCCAGTTAATAGTTTGCGCAACGTTGTTGCCATTGCTACAGGCATCG
TGGTGTCACGCTCGTCGTTTGGTATGGCTTCATTCAGCTCCGGTTCCCAACGATCAAGGCGAGTTACATG
ATCCCCCATGTTGTGCAAAAAAGCGGTTAGCTCCTTCGGTCCTCCGATCGTTGTCAGAAGTAAGTTGGCC
GCAGTGTTATCACTCATGGTTATGGCAGCACTGCATAATTCTCTTACTGTCATGCCATCCGTAAGATGCT
TTTCTGTGACTGGTGAGTACTCAACCAAGTCATTCTGAGAATAGTGTATGCGGCGACCGAGTTGCTCTTG
CCCGGCGTCAATACGGGATAATACCGCGCCACATAGCAGAACTTTAAAAGTGCTCATCATTGGAAAACGT
TCTTCGGGGCGAAAACTCTCAAGGATCTTACCGCTGTTGAGATCCAGTTCGATGTAACCCACTCGTGCAC
CCAACTGATCTTCAGCATCTTTTACTTTCACCAGCGTTTCTGGGTGAGCAAAAACAGGAAGGCAAAATGC
CGCAAAAAAGGGAATAAGGGCGACACGGAAATGTTGAATACTCATACTCTTCCTTTTTCAATATTATTGA
AGCATTTATCAGGGTTATTGTCTCATGAGCGGATACATATTTGAATGTATTTAGAAAAATAAACAAATAG
GGGTTCCGCGCACATTTCCCCGAAAAGTGCCACCTAAATTGTAAGCGTTAATATTTTGTTAAAATTCGCG
TTAAATTTTTGTTAAATCAGCTCATTTTTTAACCAATAGGCCGAAATCGGCAAAATCCCTTATAAATCAA
AAGAATAGACCGAGATAGGGT
[37 nt withheld, positions 11502-11538]
AAAGAACGTGGACTCCAACGTCAAAGG
[49 nt withheld, positions 11566-11614]
T
[91 nt withheld, positions 11616-11706]
G
[124 nt withheld, positions 11708-11831]
CCCATTCGCCATTCAGGCTGCGCAACTGTTGGGAAGGGCGATCGGTGCGGGCCTCTTCGCTATTACGCCA
GCTGGCGAAAGGGGGATGTGCTGCAAGGCGATTAAGTTGGGTAACGCCAGGGTTTTCCCAGTCACGACGT
TGTAAAACGACGGCCAGTGAGCGCGCGTAATACGACTCACTATAGGGCGAATTGGGTACGTCCCTAGGCC
TCCAAAAAAGCCTCCTCACTACTTCTGGAATAGCTCAGAGGCCGAGGCGGCCTCGGCCTCTGCATAAATA
AAAAAAATTAGTCAGCCATGGGGCGGAGAATGGGCGGAACTGGGCGGAGTTAGGGGCGGGATGGGCGGAG
TTAGGGGCGGGATAGCTAGAGCCAGACATGATAAGATACATTGATGAGTTTGGACAAACCACAACTAGAA
TGCAGTGAAAAAAATGCTTTATTTGTGAAATTTGTGATGCTATTGCTTTATTTGTAACCATTATAAGCTG
CAATAAACAAGTTCCTCTCACTCTCTGATATTCATTTCTTTGCAAGTTATAAATACTGAATAATAAGATG
ACATGAACTACTACTGCTAGAGATTTTCCACACTGACTAAAAGGGTCTGAGGGATCTCTAGTTACCAGAG
TCACACAACAGACGGGCACACACTACTTGAAGCACTCAAGGCAAGCTTTATTGAGGCTTAAGCAGTGGGT
TCCCTAGTTAGCCAGAGAGCTCCCAGGCTCAGATCTGGTCTAACCAGAGAGACCCAGTACAAGCAAAAAG
CAGATCTTGTCTTCGTTGGGAGTGAGCTAGCCCTTCCAGTCCCCCCTTTTCTTTTAAAAAGTGGCTAAGA
TCTACAGCTGCCTTGTAAGTCATTGGTCTTAAAGGTACCGGGCCCTCGACGGATCCCCTCAGAAGAACTC
GTCAAGAAGGCGATAGAAGGCGATGCGCTGCGAATCGGGAGCGGCGATACCGTAAAGCACGAGGAAGCGG
TCAGCCCATTCGCCGCCAAGCTCTTCAGCAATATCACGGGTAGCCAACGCTATGTCCTGATAGCGGTCCG
CCACACCCAGCCGGCCACAGTCGATGAATCCAGAAAAGCGGCCATTTTCCACCATGATATTCGGCAAGCA
GGCATCGCCATGGGTCACGACGAGATCCTCGCCGTCGGGCATGCGCGCCTTGAGCCTGGCGAACAGTTCG
GCTGGCGCGAGCCCCTGATGCTCTTCGTCCAGATCATCCTGATCGACAAGACCGGCTTCCATCCGAGTAC
GTGCTCGCTCGATGCGATGTTTCGCTTGGTGGTCGAATGGGCAGGTAGCCGGATCAAGCGTATGCAGCCG
CCGCATTGCATCAGCCATGATGGATACTTTCTCGGCAGGAGCAAGGTGAGATGACAGGAGATCCTGCCCC
GGCACTTCGCCCAATAGCAGCCAGTCCCTTCCCGCTTCAGTGACAACGTCGAGCACAGCTGCGCAAGGAA
CGCCCGTCGTGGCCAGCCACGATAGCCGCGCTGCCTCGTCCTGCAGTTCATTCAGGGCACCGGACAGGTC
GGTCTTGACAAAAAGAACCGGGCGCCCCTGCGCTGACAGCCGGAACACGGCGGCATCAGAGCAGCCGATT
GTCTGTTGTGCCCAGTCATAGCCGAATAGCCTCTCCACCCAAGCGGCCGGAGAACCTGCGTGCAATCCAT
CTTGTTCAATGGCCGATCCCATATTGGCTGCAGGTCGAAAGGCCCGGAGATGAGGAAGAGGAGAACAGCG
CGGCAGACGTGCGCTTTTGAAGCGTGCAGAATGCCGGGCCTCCGGAGGACCTTCGGGCGCCCGCCCCGCC
CCTGAGCCCGCCCCTGAGCCCG
Features (pLannotate 1.2.2; 30 found; start..end, strand, type, name):
    416..1004    -  misc_feature   WPRE: woodchuck hepatitis virus posttranscriptional regulatory element
   1036..1056    +  protein_bind   attB2: mutant version of attB; core recombination site for the Gateway® BP reaction BP Clonase™
   1073..6586    -  CDS            PLXNB2: PLXB2_HUMAN - Also known as KIAA0315. Experimental evidence at protein level: Swiss-Prot protein existence level 1. Cell surface receptor for SEMA4C, SEMA4D and SEMA4G that plays an important role in cell-cell signaling (By similarity). Plays a role in glutamatergic synapse development and is required for SEMA4A- mediated excitatory synapse development (By similarity). Binding to class 4 semaphorins promotes downstream activation of RHOA and phosphorylation of ERBB2 at 'Tyr-1248' (By similarity). Required for normal differentiation and migration of neuronal cells during brain corticogenesis an
   6607..6627    -  protein_bind   attB1: mutant version of attB; core recombination site for the Gateway® BP reaction BP Clonase™
   6683..7193    -  promoter       hPGK promoter: human phosphoglycerate kinase 1 promoter
   7196..7219    +  misc_feature   MCS (fragment): pBluescript multiple cloning site
   7239..7356    -  misc_feature   cPPT/CTS: central polypurine tract and central termination sequence of HIV-1
   7375..7475    -  CDS            Rev (fragment): human immunodeficiency virus 1 (HIV-1) Rev protein; rev; enhances nuclear export of unspliced and incompletely spliced viral mRNAs
   7852..8085    -  misc_feature   RRE: The Rev response element (RRE) of HIV-1 allows for Rev-dependent mRNA export from the nucleus to the cytoplasm.
   8231..8594    -  CDS            HIV-1 gag (fragment): gag protein from human immunodeficiency virus 1; gag
   8578..8703    -  misc_feature   HIV-1 Ψ: packaging signal of human immunodeficiency virus type 1
   8750..8930    -  LTR            5' LTR (truncated): truncated 5' long terminal repeat (LTR) from HIV-1
   8931..9157    -  promoter       RSV promoter: Rous sarcoma virus enhancer/promoter
   9185..9203    -  promoter       T3 promoter: promoter for bacteriophage T3 RNA polymerase
   9246..9268    -  protein_bind   lac operator (fragment): The lac repressor binds to the lac operator to inhibit transcription in E. coli. This inhibition can be relieved by adding lactose or isopropyl-β-D-thiogalactopyranoside (IPTG). lac repressor encoded by lacI
   9272..9302    -  promoter       lac promoter: promoter for the E. coli lac operon
   9317..9338    -  protein_bind   CAP binding site: CAP binding activates transcription in the presence of cAMP. E. coli catabolite activator protein
   9351..9443    -  CDS            lacI (fragment): lac repressor; lacI; The lac repressor binds to the lac operator to inhibit transcription in E. coli. This inhibition can be relieved by adding lactose or isopropyl-β-D-thiogalactopyranoside (IPTG).
   9626..10214   -  rep_origin     ori: high-copy-number ColE1/pMB1/pBR322/pUC origin of replication
  10385..11245   -  CDS            AmpR: β-lactamase; bla; confers resistance to ampicillin, carbenicillin, and related antibiotics
  11246..11350   -  promoter       AmpR promoter: bla
  11403..11831   -  rep_origin     f1 ori (sequence partly withheld): f1 bacteriophage origin of replication; arrow indicates direction of (+) strand synthesis
  11836..11991   -  CDS            lacZα (fragment): LacZα fragment of β-galactosidase; lacZ fragment
  11999..12017   +  promoter       T7 promoter: promoter for bacteriophage T7 RNA polymerase
  12038..12173   -  rep_origin     SV40 ori: SV40 origin of replication
  12213..12334   -  polyA_signal   SV40 poly(A) signal: SV40 polyadenylation signal
  12406..12586   -  LTR            5' LTR (truncated): truncated 5' long terminal repeat (LTR) from HIV-1
  12572..12709   -  CDS            nef (fragment): NEF_HV1LA - Experimental evidence at protein level: Swiss-Prot protein existence level 1. Extracellular Nef protein targets CD4(+) T-lymphocytes for apoptosis by interacting with CXCR4 surface receptors. From Human immunodeficiency virus type 1 group M subtype B (isolate Lai) (HIV-1).
  12730..13533   -  CDS            NeoR/KanR: aminoglycoside phosphotransferase from Tn5; aph(3')-II (or nptII); confers resistance to neomycin, kanamycin, and G418 (Geneticin®)
  13547..373     -  promoter       PGK promoter (across the origin): mouse phosphoglycerate kinase 1 promoter
