[The description below was written by a language model from this plasmid's Addgene catalogue record and pLannotate feature annotations shown in this document.]
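Description:
pLV-PLXNB2 is a lentiviral mammalian expression plasmid of roughly 13.7 kb for delivering full-length human Plexin-B2 (PLXNB2), a cell-surface receptor for class 4 semaphorins. It was built by Gateway recombination, moving the PLXNB2 open reading frame from an ORFeome Collaboration entry clone into the pLENTI PGK Neo DEST destination vector. As a result, the coding sequence is flanked by attB1 and attB2 sites. The record describes the insert as CRISPR resistant, which suggests it is meant to restore expression in cells where the endogenous gene has been targeted by CRISPR, although the specific sequence changes are not stated. In bacteria the plasmid is maintained by a high-copy ColE1/pUC-type origin and selected with ampicillin through the β-lactamase gene. An f1 origin and remnants of a pBluescript-type lac/lacZα region with T3 and T7 promoters are also present.

The viral cassette has a third-generation-style layout. An RSV promoter fused to a truncated HIV-1 5' LTR drives genomic RNA production in packaging cells, followed by the Ψ packaging signal with a gag fragment, the RRE for Rev-dependent nuclear export, and the cPPT/CTS, which aids nuclear import of the viral genome. The human PGK promoter drives PLXNB2, with a WPRE downstream to enhance transcript stability and expression. A second cassette, in which a mouse PGK promoter drives NeoR/KanR, allows G418 selection of transduced cells. The cassette ends in a truncated 3' LTR (labelled as a 5' LTR by the annotation software), followed by an SV40 polyadenylation signal and SV40 origin. The associated publication concerns Plexin-B2 in glioblastoma infiltration and cell biomechanics, consistent with use for stable overexpression or rescue experiments.
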