Addgene plasmid #86237: pLV-PLXNB2
Purpose: Lentivirus for expression of human Plexin-B2
Depositing lab: Roland Friedel. Depositing organization: Icahn School of Medicine at Mount Sinai. Publication: Plexin-B2 facilitates glioblastoma infiltration by modulating cell biomechanics. Huang Y, Tejero R, Lee VK, Brusco C, Hannah T, Bertucci TB, Junqueira Alves C, Katsyv I, Kluge M, Foty R, Zhang B, Friedel CC, Dai G, Zou H, Friedel RH. Commun Biol. 2021 Jan 29;4(1):145. doi: 10.1038/s42003-021-01667-4. PubMed 33514835.
Backbone
  Vector backbone: pLENTI PGK Neo DEST ADDGENE #19067
  Backbone manufacturer: Kaufman laboratory, University of Massachusetts
  Backbone size w/o insert (bp): 9778
  Total vector size (bp): 13669
  Vector type: Mammalian Expression, Lentiviral
  Selectable markers: Neomycin (select with G418)
Growth in bacteria
  Bacterial resistance: Ampicillin, 100 μg/mL
  Growth temperature: 30°C
  Growth strain: NEB Stable
  Copy number: High Copy
Gene/Insert
  Gene/Insert name: Plexin-B2 (alt name: PLXNB2)
  Species: H. sapiens (human)
  Mutation: full length PLXNB2, CRISPR resistant
  Entrez Gene: PLXNB2 (a.k.a. MM1, Nbla00445, PLEXB2, dJ402G11.3)
  Promoter: human PGK promoter
  Cloning method: Gateway Cloning
  Sequencing primers: 5′ PGK-F
Resource information
  A portion of this plasmid was derived from a plasmid made by: PLXNB2 from Gateway entry vector pENTR223-PLXNB2, The ORFeome Collaboration
Terms and licenses: Academic/Nonprofit Terms; Industry Terms: Not Available to Industry
How to cite: pLV-PLXNB2 was a gift from Roland Friedel (Addgene plasmid # 86237 ; http://n2t.net/addgene:86237 ; RRID:Addgene_86237)
